Addgene plasmid #14450: p5071 pcDNA4c hBrd4 (595-1362)
Depositing lab: Peter Howley. Publication: Interaction of the bovine papillomavirus E2 protein with Brd4 tethers the viral DNA to host mitotic chromosomes. You J, Croyle JL, Nishimura A, Ozato K, Howley PM. Cell. 2004 Apr 30. 117(3):349-60. 10.1016/S0092-8674(04)00402-7 PubMed 15109495.
Backbone
  Vector backbone: pcDNA4 / HisMax C
  Backbone manufacturer: Invitrogen
  Backbone size w/o insert (bp): 5300
  Vector type: Mammalian Expression
  Selectable markers: Zeocin
Growth in bacteria
  Bacterial resistance: Ampicillin, 100 μg/mL
  Growth temperature: 37°C
  Growth strain: DH5alpha
  Copy number: High Copy
Gene/Insert
  Gene/Insert name: Brd4 (595-1362) (alt names: Brd4; hBrd4)
  Species: H. sapiens (human)
  Insert size (bp): 2300
  Mutation: amino acids 595-1362
  Entrez Gene: BRD4 (a.k.a. CAP, CDLS6, FSHRG4, HUNK1, HUNKI, MCAP)
  Cloning method: Restriction Enzyme; 5′ cloning site BamHI (not destroyed); 3′ cloning site NotI (not destroyed)
  Sequencing primers: 5′ T7
Terms and licenses: Academic/Nonprofit Terms; Industry Terms: Not Available to Industry
How to cite: p5071 pcDNA4c hBrd4 (595-1362) was a gift from Peter Howley (Addgene plasmid # 14450 ; http://n2t.net/addgene:14450 ; RRID:Addgene_14450)
