[The description below was written by a language model from this plasmid's Addgene catalogue record and pLannotate feature annotations shown in this document.]
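Description:
p5071 pcDNA4c hBrd4 (595-1362) is a mammalian expression plasmid built on the Invitrogen pcDNA4/HisMax C backbone, carrying a C-terminal portion of human BRD4 (amino acids 595-1362, roughly 2.3 kb) cloned between BamHI and NotI sites that both remain intact. It is propagated in E. coli as a high-copy plasmid through a ColE1/pUC-type origin with ampicillin selection (AmpR under its own bla promoter), and it also carries an f1 origin that permits single-stranded DNA production. For selection in mammalian cells, a Sh ble (BleoR) gene conferring Zeocin resistance is driven by the SV40 early promoter and terminated by the SV40 polyadenylation signal; an upstream EM7 promoter allows the same marker to be expressed in bacteria.

The BRD4 fragment is transcribed from the CMV immediate-early enhancer/promoter and terminated by the bovine growth hormone poly(A) signal. Between promoter and coding region sit a T7 promoter, which serves as a sequencing primer site and could support in vitro transcription, and the QBI SP163 translational enhancer derived from the mouse VEGF 5' UTR, which is intended to boost protein yield. The open reading frame begins with the vector's N-terminal tag region: a short match consistent with the HisMax polyhistidine tag, the T7 gene 10 leader and the Xpress epitope with its enterokinase cleavage site, followed by BRD4. This should yield a tagged protein suitable for detection or affinity purification. A few small annotated fragments (HIV-1 LTR, lacI, a second ble hit) look like incidental sequence matches in the backbone. The associated publication concerns the interaction of the bovine papillomavirus E2 protein with Brd4 and the tethering of viral DNA to mitotic chromosomes, so this truncation was probably used to study that interaction, although the record does not state its specific role.
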