Features (pLannotate 1.2.2; 25 found; start..end, strand, type, name):
     28..80      -  misc_feature   bom (fragment): basis of mobility region from pBR322
    235..614     +  enhancer       CMV enhancer: human cytomegalovirus immediate early enhancer
    615..818     +  promoter       CMV promoter: human cytomegalovirus (CMV) immediate early promoter
    814..847     +  LTR            5' LTR (truncated) (fragment): truncated 5' long terminal repeat (LTR) from HIV-1
    863..881     +  promoter       T7 promoter: promoter for bacteriophage T7 RNA polymerase
    917..1079    +  misc_feature   QBI SP163: strong translational enhancer derived from the 5' UTR of the mouse VEGF gene
   1092..1112    +  CDS            capTEV™ (fragment): composite tag for in vivo biotinylation, TEV protease cleavage, and 6xHis tagging
   1113..1145    +  CDS            T7 tag (gene 10 leader): leader peptide from bacteriophage T7 gene 10 promotes efficient translation in E. coli
   1149..1172    +  CDS            Xpress™ tag: Xpress™ epitope tag, including an enterokinase recognition and cleavage site
   1185..3488    +  CDS            BRD4 (fragment) (sequence partly withheld): BRD4_HUMAN - Also known as HUNK1. Experimental evidence at protein level: Swiss-Prot protein existence level 1. [Isoform B]: Acts as a chromatin insulator in the DNA damage response pathway. Inhibits DNA damage response signaling by recruiting the condensin-2 complex to acetylated histones, leading to chromatin structure remodeling, insulating the region from DNA damage response by limiting spreading of histone H2AX/H2A.x phosphorylation. From Homo sapiens (Human).
   3539..3763    +  polyA_signal   bGH poly(A) signal: bovine growth hormone polyadenylation signal
   3767..3788    +  promoter       SV40 promoter (fragment): SV40 enhancer and early promoter
   3809..4237    +  rep_origin     f1 ori (sequence partly withheld): f1 bacteriophage origin of replication; arrow indicates direction of (+) strand synthesis
   4251..4580    +  promoter       SV40 promoter: SV40 enhancer and early promoter
   4628..4675    +  promoter       EM7 promoter: synthetic bacterial promoter&nbsp
   4694..5068    +  CDS            BleoR: antibiotic-binding protein; Sh ble from Streptoalloteichus hindustanus; confers resistance to bleomycin, phleomycin, and Zeocin™
   5078..5203    +  CDS            ble (fragment): BLE_KLEPN - Experimental evidence at protein level: Swiss-Prot protein existence level 1. Binding protein with a strong affinity to the bleomycin family of antibiotics. Binds to CL990; an antimitotic-antibiotic compound. From Klebsiella pneumoniae.
   5198..5319    +  polyA_signal   SV40 poly(A) signal: SV40 polyadenylation signal
   5392..5408    -  protein_bind   lac operator: The lac repressor binds to the lac operator to inhibit transcription in E. coli. This inhibition can be relieved by adding lactose or isopropyl-β-D-thiogalactopyranoside (IPTG). lac repressor encoded by lacI
   5416..5446    -  promoter       lac promoter: promoter for the E. coli lac operon
   5461..5482    -  protein_bind   CAP binding site: CAP binding activates transcription in the presence of cAMP. E. coli catabolite activator protein
   5495..5587    -  CDS            lacI (fragment): lac repressor; lacI; The lac repressor binds to the lac operator to inhibit transcription in E. coli. This inhibition can be relieved by adding lactose or isopropyl-β-D-thiogalactopyranoside (IPTG).
   5770..6358    -  rep_origin     ori: high-copy-number ColE1/pMB1/pBR322/pUC origin of replication
   6529..7389    -  CDS            AmpR: β-lactamase; bla; confers resistance to ampicillin, carbenicillin, and related antibiotics
   7390..7494    -  promoter       AmpR promoter: bla
>Addgene plasmid #14450 | p5071 pcDNA4c hBrd4 (595-1362) | addgene full sequence | sequence record 438996 | Addgene Long Read Sequencing Result
GACGGATCGGGAGATCTCCCGATCCCCTATGGTGCACTCTCAGTACAATCTGCTCTGATGCCGCATAGTT
AAGCCAGTATCTGCTCCCTGCTTGTGTGTTGGAGGTCGCTGAGTAGTGCGCGAGCAAAATTTAAGCTACA
ACAAGGCAAGGCTTGACCGACAATTGCATGAAGAATCTGCTTAGGGTTAGGCGTTTTGCGCTGCTTCGCG
ATGTACGGGCCAGATATACGCGTTGACATTGATTATTGACTAGTTATTAATAGTAATCAATTACGGGGTC
ATTAGTTCATAGCCCATATATGGAGTTCCGCGTTACATAACTTACGGTAAATGGCCCGCCTGGCTGACCG
CCCAACGACCCCCGCCCATTGACGTCAATAATGACGTATGTTCCCATAGTAACGCCAATAGGGACTTTCC
ATTGACGTCAATGGGTGGAGTATTTACGGTAAACTGCCCACTTGGCAGTACATCAAGTGTATCATATGCC
AAGTACGCCCCCTATTGACGTCAATGACGGTAAATGGCCCGCCTGGCATTATGCCCAGTACATGACCTTA
TGGGACTTTCCTACTTGGCAGTACATCTACGTATTAGTCATCGCTATTACCATGGTGATGCGGTTTTGGC
AGTACATCAATGGGCGTGGATAGCGGTTTGACTCACGGGGATTTCCAAGTCTCCACCCCATTGACGTCAA
TGGGAGTTTGTTTTGGCACCAAAATCAACGGGACTTTCCAAAATGTCGTAACAACTCCGCCCCATTGACG
CAAATGGGCGGTAGGCGTGTACGGTGGGAGGTCTATATAAGCAGAGCTCTCTGGCTAACTAGAGAACCCA
CTGCTTACTGGCTTATCGAAATTAATACGACTCACTATAGGGAGACCCAAGCTGGCTAGCGTTTAAACTT
AAGCTTAGCGCAGAGGCTTGGGGCAGCCGAGCGGCAGCCAGGCCCCGGCCCGGGCCTCGGTTCCAGAAGG
GAGAGGAGCCCGCCAAGGCGCGCAAGAGAGCGGGCTGCCTCGCAGTCCGAGCCGGAGAGGGAGCGCGAGC
CGCGCCGGCCCCGGACGGCCTCCGAAACCATGGGGGGTTCTCATCATCATCATCATCATGGTATGGCTAG
CATGACTGGTGGACAGCAAATGGGTCGGGATCTGTACGACGATGACGATAAGGTACCAGGATCCCCACCT
CCCACGTATGAG
[249 nt withheld, positions 1203-1451]
GAGAAAGTTGATGTGATTGCCGGCTCCTCCAAGATGAAGGGCTTCTCGTCCTCAGAGTCGGAGAGCTCCA
GTGAGTCCAGCTCCTCTGACAGCGAAGACTCCGAAACAGAGATGGCTCCGAAGTCAAAAAAGAAGGGGCA
CCCCGGGAGGGAGCAGAAGAAGCACCATCATCACCACCATCAGCAGATGCAGCAGGCCCCGGCTCCTGTG
CCCCAGCAGCCGCCCCCGCCTCCCCAGCAGCCCCCACCGCCTCCACCTCCGCAGCAGCAACAGCAGCCGC
CACCCCCGCCTCCCCCACCCTCCATGCCGCAGCAGGCAGCCCCGGCGATGAAGTCCTCGCCCCCACCCTT
CATTGCCACCCAGGTGCCCGTCCTGGAGCCCCAGCTCCCAGGCAGCGTCTTTGACCCCATCGGCCACTTC
ACCCAGCCCATCCTGCACCTGCCGCAGCCTGAGCTGCCCCCTCACCTGCCCCAGCCGCCTGAGCACAGCA
CTCCACCCCATCTCAACCAGCACGCAGTGGTCTCTCCTCCAGCTTTGCACAACGCACTACCCCAGCAGCC
ATCACGGCCCAGCAACCGAGCCGCTGCCCTGCCTCCCAAGCCCGCCCGGCCCCCAGCCGTGTCACCAGCC
TTGACCCAAACACCCCTGCTCCCACAGCCCCCCATGGCCCAACCCCCCCAAGTGCTGCTGGAGGATGAAG
AGCCACCTGCCCCACCCCTCACCTCCATGCAGATGCAGCTGTACCTGCAGCAGCTGCAGAAGGTGCAGCC
CCCTACGCCGCTACTCCCTTCCGTGAAGGTGCAGTCCCAGCCCCCACCCCCCCTGCCGCCCCCACCCCAC
CCCTCTGTGCAGCAGCAGCTGCAGCAGCAGCCGCCACCACCCCCACCACCCCAGCCCCAGCCTCCACCCC
AGCAGCAGCATCAGCCCCCTCCACGGCCCGTGCACTTGCAGCCCATGCAGTTTTCCACCCACATCCAACA
GCCCCCGCCACCCCAGGGCCAGCAGCCCCCCCATCCGCCCCCAGGCCAGCAGCCACCCCCGCCGCAGCCT
GCCAAGCCTCAGCAAGTCATCCAGCACCACCATTCACCCCGGCACCACAAGTCGGACCCCTACTCAACCG
GTCACCTCCGCGAAGCCCCCTCCCCGCTTATGATACATTCCCCCCAGATGTCACAGTTCCAGAGCCTGAC
CCACCAGTCTCCACCCCAGCAAAACGTCCAGCCTAAGAAACAGGAGCTGCGTGCTGCCTCCGTGGTCCAG
CCCCAGCCCCTCGTGGTGGTGAAGGAGGAGAAGATCCACTCACCCATCATCCGCAGCGAGCCCTTCAGCC
CCTCGCTGCGGCCGGAGCCCCCCAAGCACCCGGAGAGCATCAAGGCCCCCGTCCACCTGCCCCAGCGGCC
GGAAATGAAGCCTGTGGATGTCGGGAGGCCTGTGATCCGGCCCCCAGAGCAGAACGCACCGCCACCAGGG
GCCCCTGACAAGGACAAACAGAAACAGGAGCCGAAGACTCCAGTTGCGCCCAAAAAGGACCTGAAAATCA
AGAACATGGGCTCCTGGGCCAGCCTAGTGCAGAAGCATCCGACCACCCCCTCCTCCACAGCCAAGTCATC
CAGCGACAGCTTCGAGCAGTTCCGCCGCGCCGCTCGGGAGAAAGAGGAGCGTGAGAAGGCCCTGAAGGCT
CAGGCCGAGCACGCTGAGAAGGAGAAGGAGCGGCTGCGGCAGGAGCGCATGAGGAGCCGAGAGGACGAGG
ATGCGCTGGAGCAGGCCCGGCGGGCCCATGAGGAGGCACGTCGGCGCCAGGAGCAGCAGCAGCAGCAGCG
CCAGGAGCAACAGCAGCAGCAGCAACAGCAAGCAGCTGCGGTGGCTGCCGCCGCCACCCCACAGGCCCAG
AGCTCCCAGCCCCAGTCCATGCTGGACCAGCAGAGGGAGTTGGCCCGGAAGCGGGAGCAGGAGCGAAGAC
GCCGGGAAGCCATGGCAGCTACCATTGACATGAATTTCCAGAGTGATCTATTGTCAATATTTGAAGAAAA
TCTTTTCGCGGCCGCTCGAGTCTAGAGGGCCCGTTTAAACCCGCTGATCAGCCTCGACTGTGCCTTCTAG
TTGCCAGCCATCTGTTGTTTGCCCCTCCCCCGTGCCTTCCTTGACCCTGGAAGGTGCCACTCCCACTGTC
CTTTCCTAATAAAATGAGGAAATTGCATCGCATTGTCTGAGTAGGTGTCATTCTATTCTGGGGGGTGGGG
TGGGGCAGGACAGCAAGGGGGAGGATTGGGAAGACAATAGCAGGCATGCTGGGGATGCGGTGGGCTCTAT
GGCTTCTGAGGCGGAAAGAACCAGCTGGGGCTCTAGGGGGTATCCCC
[124 nt withheld, positions 3809-3932]
C
[91 nt withheld, positions 3934-4024]
A
[49 nt withheld, positions 4026-4074]
CCTTTGACGTTGGAGTCCACGTTCTTT
[37 nt withheld, positions 4102-4138]
ACCCTATCTCGGTCTATTCTTTTGATTTATAAGGGATTTTGCCGATTTCGGCCTATTGGTTAAAAAATGA
GCTGATTTAACAAAAATTTAACGCGAATTAATTCTGTGGAATGTGTGTCAGTTAGGGTGTGGAAAGTCCC
CAGGCTCCCCAGCAGGCAGAAGTATGCAAAGCATGCATCTCAATTAGTCAGCAACCAGGTGTGGAAAGTC
CCCAGGCTCCCCAGCAGGCAGAAGTATGCAAAGCATGCATCTCAATTAGTCAGCAACCATAGTCCCGCCC
CTAACTCCGCCCATCCCGCCCCTAACTCCGCCCAGTTCCGCCCATTCTCCGCCCCATGGCTGACTAATTT
TTTTTATTTATGCAGAGGCCGAGGCCGCCTCTGCCTCTGAGCTATTCCAGAAGTAGTGAGGAGGCTTTTT
TGGAGGCCTAGGCTTTTGCAAAAAGCTCCCGGGAGCTTGTATATCCATTTTCGGATCTGATCAGCACGTG
TTGACAATTAATCATCGGCATAGTATATCGGCATAGTATAATACGACAAGGTGAGGAACTAAACCATGGC
CAAGTTGACCAGTGCCGTTCCGGTGCTCACCGCGCGCGACGTCGCCGGAGCGGTCGAGTTCTGGACCGAC
CGGCTCGGGTTCTCCCGGGACTTCGTGGAGGACGACTTCGCCGGTGTGGTCCGGGACGACGTGACCCTGT
TCATCAGCGCGGTCCAGGACCAGGTGGTGCCGGACAACACCCTGGCCTGGGTGTGGGTGCGCGGCCTGGA
CGAGCTGTACGCCGAGTGGTCGGAGGTCGTGTCCACGAACTTCCGGGACGCCTCCGGGCCGGCCATGACC
GAGATCGGCGAGCAGCCGTGGGGGCGGGAGTTCGCCCTGCGCGACCCGGCCGGCAACTGCGTGCACTTCG
TGGCCGAGGAGCAGGACTGACACGTGCTACGAGATTTCGATTCCACCGCCGCCTTCTATGAAAGGTTGGG
CTTCGGAATCGTTTTCCGGGACGCCGGCTGGATGATCCTCCAGCGCGGGGATCTCATGCTGGAGTTCTTC
GCCCACCCCAACTTGTTTATTGCAGCTTATAATGGTTACAAATAAAGCAATAGCATCACAAATTTCACAA
ATAAAGCATTTTTTTCACTGCATTCTAGTTGTGGTTTGTCCAAACTCATCAATGTATCTTATCATGTCTG
TATACCGTCGACCTCTAGCTAGAGCTTGGCGTAATCATGGTCATAGCTGTTTCCTGTGTGAAATTGTTAT
CCGCTCACAATTCCACACAACATACGAGCCGGAAGCATAAAGTGTAAAGCCTGGGGTGCCTAATGAGTGA
GCTAACTCACATTAATTGCGTTGCGCTCACTGCCCGCTTTCCAGTCGGGAAACCTGTCGTGCCAGCTGCA
TTAATGAATCGGCCAACGCGCGGGGAGAGGCGGTTTGCGTATTGGGCGCTCTTCCGCTTCCTCGCTCACT
GACTCGCTGCGCTCGGTCGTTCGGCTGCGGCGAGCGGTATCAGCTCACTCAAAGGCGGTAATACGGTTAT
CCACAGAATCAGGGGATAACGCAGGAAAGAACATGTGAGCAAAAGGCCAGCAAAAGGCCAGGAACCGTAA
AAAGGCCGCGTTGCTGGCGTTTTTCCATAGGCTCCGCCCCCCTGACGAGCATCACAAAAATCGACGCTCA
AGTCAGAGGTGGCGAAACCCGACAGGACTATAAAGATACCAGGCGTTTCCCCCTGGAAGCTCCCTCGTGC
GCTCTCCTGTTCCGACCCTGCCGCTTACCGGATACCTGTCCGCCTTTCTCCCTTCGGGAAGCGTGGCGCT
TTCTCATAGCTCACGCTGTAGGTATCTCAGTTCGGTGTAGGTCGTTCGCTCCAAGCTGGGCTGTGTGCAC
GAACCCCCCGTTCAGCCCGACCGCTGCGCCTTATCCGGTAACTATCGTCTTGAGTCCAACCCGGTAAGAC
ACGACTTATCGCCACTGGCAGCAGCCACTGGTAACAGGATTAGCAGAGCGAGGTATGTAGGCGGTGCTAC
AGAGTTCTTGAAGTGGTGGCCTAACTACGGCTACACTAGAAGAACAGTATTTGGTATCTGCGCTCTGCTG
AAGCCAGTTACCTTCGGAAAAAGAGTTGGTAGCTCTTGATCCGGCAAACAAACCACCGCTGGTAGCGGTG
GTTTTTTTGTTTGCAAGCAGCAGATTACGCGCAGAAAAAAAGGATCTCAAGAAGATCCTTTGATCTTTTC
TACGGGGTCTGACGCTCAGTGGAACGAAAACTCACGTTAAGGGATTTTGGTCATGAGATTATCAAAAAGG
ATCTTCACCTAGATCCTTTTAAATTAAAAATGAAGTTTTAAATCAATCTAAAGTATATATGAGTAAACTT
GGTCTGACAGTTACCAATGCTTAATCAGTGAGGCACCTATCTCAGCGATCTGTCTATTTCGTTCATCCAT
AGTTGCCTGACTCCCCGTCGTGTAGATAACTACGATACGGGAGGGCTTACCATCTGGCCCCAGTGCTGCA
ATGATACCGCGAGACCCACGCTCACCGGCTCCAGATTTATCAGCAATAAACCAGCCAGCCGGAAGGGCCG
AGCGCAGAAGTGGTCCTGCAACTTTATCCGCCTCCATCCAGTCTATTAATTGTTGCCGGGAAGCTAGAGT
AAGTAGTTCGCCAGTTAATAGTTTGCGCAACGTTGTTGCCATTGCTACAGGCATCGTGGTGTCACGCTCG
TCGTTTGGTATGGCTTCATTCAGCTCCGGTTCCCAACGATCAAGGCGAGTTACATGATCCCCCATGTTGT
GCAAAAAAGCGGTTAGCTCCTTCGGTCCTCCGATCGTTGTCAGAAGTAAGTTGGCCGCAGTGTTATCACT
CATGGTTATGGCAGCACTGCATAATTCTCTTACTGTCATGCCATCCGTAAGATGCTTTTCTGTGACTGGT
GAGTACTCAACCAAGTCATTCTGAGAATAGTGTATGCGGCGACCGAGTTGCTCTTGCCCGGCGTCAATAC
GGGATAATACCGCGCCACATAGCAGAACTTTAAAAGTGCTCATCATTGGAAAACGTTCTTCGGGGCGAAA
ACTCTCAAGGATCTTACCGCTGTTGAGATCCAGTTCGATGTAACCCACTCGTGCACCCAACTGATCTTCA
GCATCTTTTACTTTCACCAGCGTTTCTGGGTGAGCAAAAACAGGAAGGCAAAATGCCGCAAAAAAGGGAA
TAAGGGCGACACGGAAATGTTGAATACTCATACTCTTCCTTTTTCAATATTATTGAAGCATTTATCAGGG
TTATTGTCTCATGAGCGGATACATATTTGAATGTATTTAGAAAAATAAACAAATAGGGGTTCCGCGCACA
TTTCCCCGAAAAGTGCCACCTGACGTC
