>Addgene plasmid #14450 | p5071 pcDNA4c hBrd4 (595-1362) | addgene partial sequence | sequence record 20331 | 14450 with T7
GCTTAGCGCAGAGGCTTGGGGCAGCCGAGCGGCAGCCAGGCCCCGGCCCGGGCCTCGGTTCCAGAAGGGA
GAGGAGCCCGCCAAGGCGCGCAAGAGAGCGGGCTGCCTCGCAGTCCGAGCCGGAGAGGGAGCGCGAGCCG
CGCCGGCCCCGGACGGCCTCCGAAACCATGGGGGGTTCTCATCATCATCATCATCATGGTATGGCTAGCA
TGACTGGTGGACAGCAAATGGGTCGGGATCTGTACGACGATGACGATAAGGTACCAGGATCCCCACCTCC
CACGTATGAG
[249 nt withheld, positions 291-539]
GAGAAAGTTGATGTGATTGCCGGCTCCTCCAAGATGAAGGGCTTCTCGTCCTCAGAGTCGGAGAGCTCCA
GTGAGTCCAGCTCCTCTGACAGCGAAGACTCCGAAACAGAGATGGCTCCGAAGTCAA
